>Addgene plasmid #241076 | pDMJ2-SARS-CoV-2-Spike (BA.2.75-4a) | addgene full sequence | sequence record 486201 | Addgene NGS Result
ATGTTCGTGTTTCTGGTTCTTCTTCCCCTGGTGTCTAGTCAGTGCGTCAACTTGATCACGCGAACACAGA
GCTACACCAATTCCTTTACACGAGGCGTCTACTATCCCGACAAGGTGTTCCGAAGCAGTGTTTTGCACTC
CACGCAGGACCTTTTCTTGCCCTTCTTCTCAAATGTGACTTGGTTTCATGCAATACACGTATCCGGGACT
AATGGCATCAAGAGATTCGACAATCCCGTGTTGCCTTTTAACGACGGCGTGTATTTTGCCAGTACAGAAA
AGAGCAATATTATCCGGGGATGGATCTTCGGCACGACTCTGGATAGTAAAACACAATCCCTGCTGATCGT
GAATAATGCGACAAACGTCGTCATAAAAGTCTGCGAGTTCCAGTTCTGCAACGACCCTTTCCTCGACGTG
TATTACCATGAGAACAATAAATCTCGGAGCGAAAGTGAGCTGCGCGTGTACTCCAGTGCAAATAACTGTA
CTTTTGAGTACGTAAGCCAGCCTTTCCTGATGGACCTCGAAGGGAAACAGGGGAACTTTAAGAACCTGCG
CGAATTCGTGTTCAAGAACATCGACGGTTATTTTAAAATATACAGCAAGCACACCCCTGTGAACCTGGGC
AGAGATTTGCCACAAGGTTTTAGCGCCCTGGAACCCCTCGTGGACCTTCCTATCGGCATCAACATCACGC
GCTTCCAAACTCTGCTCGCACTGCATCGGTCTTATCTGACCCCTGGAGATTCATCCTCAAGCTGGACCGC
GGGTGCTGCTGCATATTATGTGGGATATCTGCAGCCTAGGACCTTCCTGCTCAAATACAACGAGAACGGC
ACCATCACTGACGCTGTTGATTGCGCGCTGGACCCATTGTCTGAAACCAAATGCACACTGAAAAGCTTCA
CAGTCGAGAAGGGCATTTACCAGACGAGCAACTTCAGAGTTCAGCCCACAGAGAGCATCGTTCGCTTCCC
CAACATTACCAATTTGTGCCCATTCCACGAGGTCTTTAACGCAACTAGATTTGCCAGTGTTTACGCCTGG
AACAGGAAACGGATATCCAATTGCGTGGCCGATTACAGCGTACTGTACAATTTCGCTCCCTTTTTCGCCT
TTAAATGCTACGGTGTCTCCCCTACGAAGCTGAATGATCTGTGCTTTACTAATGTCTATGCGGACAGCTT
CGTTATTAGAGGTAACGAGGTCAGCCAAATCGCCCCAGGGCAGACTGGAAACATAGCCGACTACAATTAC
AAACTGCCAGATGATTTCACCGGCTGCGTCATCGCCTGGAACTCCAATAAGCTCGATAGTAAAGTGAGCG
GCAATTACAACTATCTCTATAGGCTGTTTCGAAAGAGCAAGCTGAAACCTTTTGAGCGGGACATTTCAAC
AGAGATCTTCCAGGCCGGAAACAAGCCCTGCAACGGGGTCGCCGGGTTCAATTGTTACTTCCCGCTGCGG
AGCTATGGATTTCGGCCGACTTACGGCGTTGGCCACCAGCCATATCGGGTGGTGGTGCTGTCATTTGAGC
TGCTTCATGCGCCTGCTACAGTATGTGGGCCTAAAAAGTCTACCAATCTGGTGAAAAATAAGTGCGTGAA
CTTCAACTTCAATGGCCTCACCGGGACAGGCGTGTTGACAGAATCCAATAAGAAATTCCTGCCATTCCAG
CAGTTCGGCAGGGATATCGCAGACACGACCGATGCGGTGCGAGATCCCCAGACATTGGAGATTCTGGACA
TTACTCCTTGTTCTTTTGGAGGAGTGAGTGTTATTACTCCCGGCACAAATACCTCAAATCAAGTCGCTGT
GCTGTATCAAGGTGTAAACTGTACCGAGGTCCCCGTGGCTATTCACGCCGACCAGCTGACCCCAACATGG
CGGGTATACAGCACCGGTTCTAATGTATTCCAGACCAGAGCCGGCTGCCTCATTGGAGCCGAGTACGTGA
ACAACTCTTATGAATGTGATATACCGATTGGAGCAGGTATCTGCGCCTCTTATCAGACCCAGACAAAGAG
CCACAGAAGGGCTAGGAGCGTGGCCTCCCAGTCCATAATCGCCTATACAATGTCACTGGGGGCTGAAAAT
TCAGTGGCATACAGTAACAACTCTATCGCTATCCCCACAAATTTTACCATCTCTGTGACTACAGAGATCC
TGCCAGTGTCTATGACTAAAACCTCCGTGGACTGTACCATGTACATCTGTGGTGATAGCACCGAATGTTC
CAACCTGCTCCTGCAGTACGGCAGCTTCTGCACACAGCTGAAGAGGGCACTGACAGGAATCGCCGTCGAA
CAGGATAAGAACACTCAGGAGGTGTTTGCGCAGGTTAAGCAGATTTACAAGACGCCACCAATCAAGTACT
TCGGTGGGTTCAATTTCTCTCAAATTCTGCCTGATCCTTCTAAGCCATCTAAGCGGAGCTTTATAGAGGA
TTTGCTCTTTAATAAGGTGACCCTCGCCGATGCTGGATTTATTAAGCAGTATGGCGACTGTTTGGGAGAC
ATTGCTGCTCGCGATCTGATATGTGCCCAGAAATTCAACGGGCTGACCGTACTCCCACCGCTGCTCACTG
ATGAGATGATCGCACAATATACCAGCGCCCTGCTGGCCGGCACTATTACATCCGGCTGGACGTTCGGAGC
AGGAGCCGCACTGCAAATACCTTTTGCCATGCAGATGGCATATCGCTTCAATGGGATCGGGGTGACCCAG
AACGTCCTGTACGAAAACCAGAAACTTATCGCTAACCAGTTCAATTCCGCCATTGGTAAAATCCAGGACA
GCTTGAGTTCCACAGCCAGCGCCCTCGGGAAATTGCAAGATGTAGTCAATCACAATGCACAAGCCCTGAA
TACTCTCGTCAAGCAACTGTCATCCAAGTTCGGTGCTATATCCTCCGTGCTGAATGATATCCTTAGTAGA
TTGGATAAGGTGGAGGCAGAAGTCCAGATCGACCGGCTTATTACTGGAAGGCTGCAGAGTCTGCAGACGT
ACGTCACGCAGCAGCTTATCAGAGCCGCCGAGATTAGAGCATCTGCGAATCTGGCTGCTACAAAGATGAG
TGAATGCGTGCTCGGGCAATCAAAGCGGGTCGACTTTTGTGGGAAGGGGTACCACCTCATGAGCTTCCCC
CAATCCGCCCCACATGGCGTTGTGTTCCTGCATGTTACTTACGTTCCCGCTCAAGAGAAGAACTTTACTA
CCGCTCCGGCGATCTGCCACGACGGTAAGGCACACTTTCCACGCGAAGGCGTCTTTGTTAGCAATGGAAC
ACACTGGTTTGTTACCCAGAGGAACTTTTATGAGCCCCAGATAATCACAACCGACAACACATTCGTATCT
GGGAACTGTGACGTAGTTATTGGGATCGTGAACAACACCGTGTACGATCCTCTCCAACCGGAACTTGACT
CTTTCAAGGAGGAACTGGATAAGTACTTTAAGAATCACACCTCACCCGATGTTGACCTCGGCGACATTTC
AGGAATTAATGCTAGCGTGGTGAACATCCAGAAAGAGATTGATAGACTTAACGAAGTGGCCAAGAACCTC
AACGAATCACTTATTGACCTGCAGGAGCTGGGAAAATATGAGCAGTACATTAAATGGCCTTGGTACATTT
GGCTGGGCTTTATAGCAGGCCTGATCGCTATCGTCATGGTGACCATCATGCTTTGTTGTATGACTAGCTG
CTGCAGCTGCCTCAAGGGCTGTTGTAGCTGCGGCTCTTGCTGTAAATAATGATGAGGATCCAGATCTGCT
GTGCCTTCTAGTTGCCAGCCATCTGTTGTTTGCCCCTCCCCCGTGCCTTCCTTGACCCTGGAAGGTGCCA
CTCCCACTGTCCTTTCCTAATAAAATGAGGAAATTGCATCGCATTGTCTGAGTAGGTGTCATTCTATTCT
GGGGGGTGGGGTGGGGCAGGACAGCAAGGGGGAGGATTGGGAAGACAATAGCAGGCATGCTGGGGATGCG
GTGGGCTCTATGGGTACCCAGGTGCTGAAGAATTGACCCGGTTCCTCCTGGGCCAGAAAGAAGCAGGCAC
ATCCCCTTCTCTGTGACACACCCTGTCCACGCCCCTGGTTCTTAGTTCCAGCCCCACTCATAGGACACTC
ATAGCTCAGGAGGGCTCCGCCTTCAATCCCACCCGCTAAAGTACTTGGAGCGGTCTCTCCCTCCCTCATC
AGCCCACCAAACCAAACCTAGCCTCCAAGAGTGGGAAGAAATTAAAGCAAGATAGGCTATTAAGTGCAGA
GGGAGAGAAAATGCCTCCAACATGTGAGGAAGTAATGAGAGAAATCATAGAATTTTAAGGCCATGATTTA
AGGCCAATCGGAAAGAACATGTGAGCAAAAGGCCAGCAAAAGGCCAGGAACCGTAAAAAGGCCGCGTTGC
TGGCGTTTTTCCATAGGCTCCGCCCCCCTGACGAGCATCACAAAAATCGACGCTCAAGTCAGAGGTGGCG
AAACCCGACAGGACTATAAAGATACCAGGCGTTTCCCCCTGGAAGCTCCCTCGTGCGCTCTCCTGTTCCG
ACCCTGCCGCTTACCGGATACCTGTCCGCCTTTCTCCCTTCGGGAAGCGTGGCGCTTTCTCATAGCTCAC
GCTGTAGGTATCTCAGTTCGGTGTAGGTCGTTCGCTCCAAGCTGGGCTGTGTGCACGAACCCCCCGTTCA
GCCCGACCGCTGCGCCTTATCCGGTAACTATCGTCTTGAGTCCAACCCGGTAAGACACGACTTATCGCCA
CTGGCAGCAGCCACTGGTAACAGGATTAGCAGAGCGAGGTATGTAGGCGGTGCTACAGAGTTCTTGAAGT
GGTGGCCTAACTACGGCTACACTAGAAGAACAGTATTTGGTATCTGCGCTCTGCTGAAGCCAGTTACCTT
CGGAAAAAGAGTTGGTAGCTCTTGATCCGGCAAACAAACCACCGCTGGTAGCGGTGGTTTTTTTGTTTGC
AAGCAGCAGATTACGCGCAGAAAAAAAGGATCTCAAGAAGATCCTTTGATCTTTTCTACGGGGTCTGACG
CTCAGTGGAACGAAAACTCACGTTAAGGGATTTTGGTCATGAGATTATCAAAAAGGATCTTCACCTAGAT
CCTTTTAAATTAAAAATGAAGTTTTAAATCAATCTAAAGTATATATGAGTAAACTTGGTCTGACAGTTAC
CAATGCTTAATCAGTGAGGCACCTATCTCAGCGATCTGTCTATTTCGTTCATCCATAGTTGCCTGACTCC
CCGTCGTGTAGATAACTACGATACGGGAGGGCTTACCATCTGGCCCCAGTGCTGCAATGATACCGCGAGA
CCCACGCTCACCGGCTCCAGATTTATCAGCAATAAACCAGCCAGCCGGAAGGGCCGAGCGCAGAAGTGGT
CCTGCAACTTTATCCGCCTCCATCCAGTCTATTAATTGTTGCCGGGAAGCTAGAGTAAGTAGTTCGCCAG
TTAATAGTTTGCGCAACGTTGTTGCCATTGCTACAGGCATCGTGGTGTCACGCTCGTCGTTTGGTATGGC
TTCATTCAGCTCCGGTTCCCAACGATCAAGGCGAGTTACATGATCCCCCATGTTGTGCAAAAAAGCGGTT
AGCTCCTTCGGTCCTCCGATCGTTGTCAGAAGTAAGTTGGCCGCAGTGTTATCACTCATGGTTATGGCAG
CACTGCATAATTCTCTTACTGTCATGCCATCCGTAAGATGCTTTTCTGTGACTGGTGAGTACTCAACCAA
GTCATTCTGAGAATAGTGTATGCGGCGACCGAGTTGCTCTTGCCCGGCGTCAATACGGGATAATACCGCG
CCACATAGCAGAACTTTAAAAGTGCTCATCATTGGAAAACGTTCTTCGGGGCGAAAACTCTCAAGGATCT
TACCGCTGTTGAGATCCAGTTCGATGTAACCCACTCGTGCACCCAACTGATCTTCAGCATCTTTTACTTT
CACCAGCGTTTCTGGGTGAGCAAAAACAGGAAGGCAAAATGCCGCAAAAAAGGGAATAAGGGCGACACGG
AAATGTTGAATACTCATACTCTTCCTTTTTCAATATTATTGAAGCATTTATCAGGGTTATTGTCTCATGA
GCGGATACATATTTGAATGTATTTAGAAAAATAAACAAATAGGGGTTCCGCGCACATTTCCCCGAAAAGT
GCCACCTGACGTCCCAATGATTGCACCATATGCGGTGTGAAATACCGCACAGATGCGTAAGGAGAAAATA
CCGCATCAGATTGGCTATTGGCCATTGCATACGTTGTATCCATATCATAATATGTACATTTATATTGGCT
CATGTCCAACATTACCGCCATGTTGACATTGATTATTGACTAGTTATTAATAGTAATCAATTACGGGGTC
ATTAGTTCATAGCCCATATATGGAGTTCCGCGTTACATAACTTACGGTAAATGGCCCGCCTGGCTGACCG
CCCAACGACCCCCGCCCATTGACGTCAATAATGACGTATGTTCCCATAGTAACGCCAATAGGGACTTTCC
ATTGACGTCAATGGGTGGAGTATTTACGGTAAACTGCCCACTTGGCAGTACATCAAGTGTATCATATGCC
AAGTACGCCCCCTATTGACGTCAATGACGGTAAATGGCCCGCCTGGCATTATGCCCAGTACATGACCTTA
TGGGACTTTCCTACTTGGCAGTACATCTACGTATTAGTCATCGCTATTACCATGGTGATGCGGTTTTGGC
AGTACATCAATGGGCGTGGATAGCGGTTTGACTCACGGGGATTTCCAAGTCTCCACCCCATTGACGTCAA
TGGGAGTTTGTTTTGGCACCAAAATCAACGGGACTTTCCAAAATGTCGTAACAACTCCGCCCCATTGACG
CAAATGGGCGGTAGGCGTGTACGGTGGGAGGTCTATATAAGCAGAGCTCGTTTAGTGAACCGTCAGATCG
CCTGGAGACGCCATCCACGCTGTTTTGACCTCCATAGAAGACACCGGGACCGATCCAGCCTCCATCGGCT
CGCATCTCTCCTTCACGCGCCCGCCGCCCTACCTGAGGCCGCCATCCACGCCGGTTGAGTCGCGTTCTGC
CGCCTCCCGCCTGTGGTGCCTCCTGAACTGCGTCCGCCGTCTAGGTAAGTTTAAAGCTCAGGTCGAGACC
GGGCCTTTGTCCGGCGCTCCCTTGGAGCCTACCTAGACTCAGCCGGCTCTCCACGCTTTGCCTGACCCTG
CTTGCTCAACTCTAGTTAACGGTGGAGGGCAGTGTAGTCTGAGCAGTACTCGTTGCTGCCGCGCGCGCCA
CCAGACATAATAGCTGACAGACTAACAGACTGTTCCTTTCCATGGGTCTTTTCTGCAGTCACCGTCGTCG
ACACGTGTGATCAGATATCGCGGCCGCTCTAGA
Features (pLannotate 1.2.2; 10 found; start..end, strand, type, name):
      1..3756    +  CDS            S: SPIKE_SARS2 - Experimental evidence at protein level: Swiss-Prot protein existence level 1. [Spike glycoprotein]: May down-regulate host tetherin (BST2) by lysosomal degradation, thereby counteracting its antiviral activity. From Severe acute respiratory syndrome coronavirus 2 (2019-nCoV) (SARS-CoV-2).
   3779..4003    +  polyA_signal   bGH poly(A) signal: bovine growth hormone polyadenylation signal
   4418..5006    -  rep_origin     ori: high-copy-number ColE1/pMB1/pBR322/pUC origin of replication
   5177..6037    -  CDS            AmpR: β-lactamase; bla; confers resistance to ampicillin, carbenicillin, and related antibiotics
   6038..6142    -  promoter       AmpR promoter: bla
   6182..6239    +  misc_feature   bom (fragment): basis of mobility region from pBR322
   6325..6704    +  enhancer       CMV enhancer: human cytomegalovirus immediate early enhancer
   6705..6908    +  promoter       CMV promoter: human cytomegalovirus (CMV) immediate early promoter
   6997..7224    +  LTR            5' LTR (truncated) (fragment): truncated 5' long terminal repeat (LTR) from human T-cell leukemia virus (HTLV) type 1
   7228..7338    +  intron         CMV intron (fragment): modified intron A from human cytomegalovirus
