[The description below was written by a language model from this plasmid's Addgene catalogue record and pLannotate feature annotations shown in this document.]
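Description:
pDMJ2-SARS-CoV-2-Spike (BA.2.75-4a) is a 7.4 kb mammalian expression plasmid built on the pDMJ2 backbone that drives production of a SARS-CoV-2 spike glycoprotein variant for pseudotyping viral particles. In bacteria it is maintained through a high-copy ColE1/pUC-type origin and selected with ampicillin via the β-lactamase gene under its native bla promoter; a small fragment of the pBR322 basis-of-mobility region is also annotated in the backbone.

The expression cassette begins with the human cytomegalovirus immediate early enhancer and promoter, followed by a fragment of the HTLV-1 5' LTR and a fragment of modified CMV intron A. Leader arrangements of this kind are generally included to boost transcript processing and translation in transfected cells. The spike open reading frame of about 3.76 kb follows directly and is terminated by the bovine growth hormone polyadenylation signal. No epitope tag, reporter or mammalian selection marker is annotated.

The insert was made by gene synthesis and carries the set of substitutions and deletions listed for the BA.2.75 Omicron lineage (for example the L24–P26 deletion with A27S, G339H, N460K, D614G and P681H) along with further changes such as T76I, M153S, Y473F and Q493R. The "4a" designation and the associated publication suggest that this is one of a series of computationally designed spikes made to model antibody escape in viral evolution. According to the record, the plasmid supplies spike as the envelope protein for pseudotyped virus. The record does not specify the packaging system or the downstream assays.
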