Addgene plasmid #241076: pDMJ2-SARS-CoV-2-Spike (BA.2.75-4a)
Purpose: Expresses SARS-CoV-2 spike (BA.2.75-4a) protein for creating pseudotyped virus
Depositing lab: Jeremy Luban. Depositing organization: University of Massachusetts, Worcester. Publication: Computationally designed proteins mimic antibody immune evasion in viral evolution. Youssef N, Gurev S, Ghantous F, Brock KP, Jaimes JA, Thadani NN, Dauphin A, Sherman AC, Yurkovetskiy L, Soto D, Estanboulieh R, Kotzen B, Notin P, Kollasch AW, Cohen AA, Dross SE, Erasmus J, Fuller DH, Bjorkman PJ, Lemieux JE, Luban J, Seaman MS, Marks DS. Immunity. 2025 May 6:S1074-7613(25)00178-5. doi: 10.1016/j.immuni.2025.04.015. PubMed 40345199.
Backbone
  Vector backbone: pDMJ2
  Vector type: Mammalian Expression
Growth in bacteria
  Bacterial resistance: Ampicillin, 100 μg/mL
  Growth temperature: 37°C
  Growth strain: DH5alpha
  Copy number: High Copy
Gene/Insert
  Gene/Insert name: Spike (BA.2.75-4a)
  Species: SARS-CoV-2
  Mutation: T76I,M153S,Y473F,Q493R,T19I,L24del,P25del,P26del,A27S,G142D,K147E,W152R,F157L,I210V,V213G,G257S,G339H,S371F,S373P,S375F,T376A,D405N,R408S,K417N,N440K,G446S,N460K,S477N,T478K,E484A,Q498R,N501Y,Y505H,D614G,H655Y,N679K,P681H,N764K,D796Y,Q954H,N969K
  Entrez Gene: S (a.k.a. GU280_gp02, spike glycoprotein)
  Cloning method: Gene Synthesis
Terms and licenses: Academic/Nonprofit Terms; Industry Terms: Not Available to Industry
How to cite: pDMJ2-SARS-CoV-2-Spike (BA.2.75-4a) was a gift from Jeremy Luban (Addgene plasmid # 241076 ; http://n2t.net/addgene:241076 ; RRID:Addgene_241076)
